Addgene plasmid #54914: mApple-Integrin-Beta1-N-18
Purpose: Localization: Integrin/Focal Adhesions, Excitation: 568, Emission: 592
Depositing lab: Michael Davidson.
Backbone
  Vector backbone: mApple-N1
  Backbone size w/o insert (bp): 4750
  Vector type: Mammalian Expression
  Selectable markers: Neomycin (select with G418)
Growth in bacteria
  Bacterial resistance: Kanamycin, 50 μg/mL
  Growth temperature: 37°C
  Growth strain: DH5alpha
  Copy number: High Copy
Gene/Insert
  Gene/Insert name: Integrin-Beta1 (alt name: NM_002211)
  Species: H. sapiens (human)
  Entrez Gene: ITGB1 (a.k.a. CD29, FNRB, GPIIA, MDF2, MSK12, VLA-BETA, VLAB)
  Promoter: CMV
  Tag / fusion protein: mApple (C terminal on backbone)
  Cloning method: Unknown
  Sequencing primers: 5′ CMV-F; 3′ SV40pA-R
Terms and licenses: Academic/Nonprofit Terms; Industry Terms: Not Available to Industry
Depositor comments: . Excitation = 568; Emission = 592
How to cite: mApple-Integrin-Beta1-N-18 was a gift from Michael Davidson (Addgene plasmid # 54914 ; http://n2t.net/addgene:54914 ; RRID:Addgene_54914)
