[The description below was written by a language model from this plasmid's Addgene catalogue record.]
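Description:
mApple-Integrin-Beta1-N-18 is a mammalian expression plasmid built on the mApple-N1 backbone (about 4.75 kb without the insert), an N1-style fluorescent protein fusion vector. It carries the human integrin beta-1 coding sequence (ITGB1, also known as CD29) under control of the CMV promoter, a strong constitutive promoter in most mammalian cell lines. The integrin is placed upstream of the backbone-encoded mApple, so the red fluorescent protein is fused to the C terminus of the integrin, which for this type I transmembrane protein is the cytoplasmic tail. The "N-18" in the name probably denotes the N1-type orientation and an 18-residue linker between the two partners, though the record does not say so explicitly. The 3′ sequencing primer named in the record indicates that an SV40 polyadenylation signal lies downstream of the fusion.

In bacteria the plasmid is maintained at high copy number under kanamycin selection. A neomycin resistance marker allows G418 selection of stably transfected mammalian cells. The origin of replication and the promoters driving the resistance marker are not listed, and no feature table is provided, so finer details of the backbone cannot be confirmed from the record.

The stated purpose is subcellular localization. The fusion serves as a fluorescent marker for integrins and focal adhesions, with mApple excitation at 568 nm and emission at 592 nm. This suits fluorescence imaging of cell–matrix adhesion sites in transfected cells, and the red emission allows it to be paired with spectrally distinct probes such as green fluorescent proteins.
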