>Addgene plasmid #54914 | mApple-Integrin-Beta1-N-18 | depositor partial sequence | sequence record 85304 | insert sequence
ATCCGCTAGCGCTACCGGACTCAGATCTCGAGACCGCCATGAATTTACAACCAATTTTCTGGATTGGACT
GATCAGTTCAGTTTGCTGTGTGTTTGCTCAAACAGATGAAAATAGATGTTTAAAAGCAAATGCCAAATCA
TGTGGAGAATGTATACAAGCAGGGCCAAATTGTGGGTGGTGCACAAATTCAACATTTTTACAGGAAGGAA
TGCCTACTTCTGCACGATGTGATGATTTAGAAGCCTTAAAAAAGAAGGGTTGCCCTCCAGATGACATAGA
AAATCCCAGAGGCTCCAAAGATATAAAGAAAAATAAAAATGTAACCAACCGTAGCAAAGGAACAGCAGAG
AAGCTCAAGCCAGAGGATATTACTCAGATCCAACCACAGCAGTTGGTTTTGCGATTAAGATCAGGGGAGC
CACAGACATTTACATTAAAATTCAAGAGAGCTGAAGACTATCCCATTGACCTCTACTACCTTATGGACCT
GTCTTACTCAATGAAAGACGATTTGGAGAATGTAAAAAGTCTTGGAACAGATCTGATGAATGAAATGAGG
AGGATTACTTCGGACTTCAGAATTGGATTTGGCTCATTTGTGGAAAAGACTGTGATGCCTTACATTAGCA
CAACACCAGCTAAGCTCAGGAACCCTTGCACAAGTGAACAGAACTGCACCAGCCCATTTAGCTACAAAAA
TGTGCTCAGTCTTACTAATAAAGGAGAAGTATTTAATGAACTTGTTGGAAAACAGCGCATATCTGGAAAT
TTGGATTCTCCAGAAGGTGGTTTCGATGCCATCATGCAAGTTGCAGTTTGTGGATCACTGATTGGCTGGA
GGAATGTTACACGGCTGCTGGTGTTTTCCACAGATGCCGGGTTTCACTTTGCTGGAGATGGGAAACTTGG
TGGCATTGTTTTACCAAATGATGGACAATGTCACCTGGAAAATAATATGTACACAATGAGCCATTATTAT
GATTATCCTTCTATTGCTCACCTTGTCCAGAAACTGAGTGAAAATAATATTCAGACAATTTTTGCAGTTA
CTGAAGAATTTCAGCCTGTTTACAAGGAGCTGAAAAACTTGATCCCTAAGTCAGCAGTAGGAACATTATC
TGCAAATTCTAGCAATGTAATTCAGTTGATCATTGATGCATACAATTCCCTTTCCTCAGAAGTCATTTTG
GAAAACGGCAAATTGTCAGAAGGAGTAACAATAAGTTACAAATCTTACTGCAAGAACGGGGTGAATGGAA
CAGGGGAAAATGGAAGAAAATGTTCCAATATTTCCATTGGAGATGAGGTTCAATTTGAAATTAGCATAAC
TTCAAATAAGTGTCCAAAAAAGGATTCTGACAGCTTTAAAATTAGGCCTCTGGGCTTTACGGAGGAAGTA
GAGGTTATTCTTCAGTACATCTGTGAATGTGAATGCCAAAGCGAAGGCATCCCTGAAAGTCCCAAGTGTC
ATGAAGGAAATGGGACATTTGAGTGTGGCGCGTGCAGGTGCAATGAAGGGCGTGTTGGTAGACATTGTGA
ATGCAGCACAGATGAAGTTAACAGTGAAGACATGGATGCTTACTGCAGGAAAGAAAACAGTTCAGAAATC
TGCAGTAACAATGGAGAGTGCGTCTGCGGACAGTGTGTTTGTAGGAAGAGGGATAATACAAATGAAATTT
ATTCTGGCAAATTCTGCGAGTGTGATAATTTCAACTGTGATAGATCCAATGGCTTAATTTGTGGAGGAAA
TGGTGTTTGCAAGTGTCGTGTGTGTGAGTGCAACCCCAACTACACTGGCAGTGCATGTGACTGTTCTTTG
GATACTAGTACTTGTGAAGCCAGCAACGGACAGATCTGCAATGGCCGGGGCATCTGCGAGTGTGGTGTCT
GTAAGTGTACAGATCCGAAGTTTCAAGGGCAAACGTGTGAGATGTGTCAGACCTGCCTTGGTGTCTGTGC
TGAGCATAAAGAATGTGTTCAGTGCAGAGCCTTCAATAAAGGAGAAAAGAAAGACACATGCACACAGGAA
TGTTCCTATTTTAACATTACCAAGGTAGAAAGTCGGGACAAATTACCCCAGCCGGTCCAACCTGATCCTG
TGTCCCATTGTAAGGAGAAGGATGTTGACGACTGTTGGTTCTATTTTACGTATTCAGTGAATGGGAACAA
CGAGGTCATGGTTCATGTTGTGGAGAATCCAGAGTGTCCCACTGGTCCAGACATCATTCCAATTGTAGCT
GGTGTGGTTGCTGGAATTGTTCTTATTGGCCTTGCATTACTGCTGATATGGAAGCTTTTAATGATAATTC
ATGACAGAAGGGAGTTTGCTAAATTTGAAAAGGAGAAAATGAATGCCAAATGGGACACGGGTGAAAATCC
TATTTATAAGAGTGCCGTAACAACTGTGGTCAATCCGAAGTATGAGGGAAAAGGTAGCGCATCCGGGGGT
GCGTCAGGCGGCAGCGGATCTGGACCGGTCGCCACCATGGTGAGCAAGGGCGAGGAGAATAACATGGCCA
TCATCAAGGAGTTCATGCGCTTCAAGGTGCACATGGAGGGCTCCGTGAACGGCCACGAGTTCGAGATCGA
GGGCGAGGGCGAGGGCCGCCCCTACGAGGCCTTTCAGACCGCTAAGCTGAAGGTGACCAAGGGTGGCCCC
CTGCCCTTCGCCTGGGACATCCTGTCCCCTCAGTTCATGTACGGCTCCAAGGTCTACATTAAGCACCCAG
CCGACATCCCCGACTACTTCAAGCTGTCCTTCCCCGAGGGCTTCAGGTGGGAGCGCGTGATGAACTTCGA
GGACGGCGGCATTATTCACGTTAACCAGGACTCCTCCCTGCAGGACGGCGTGTTCATCTACAAGGTGAAG
CTGCGCGGCACCAACTTCCCCTCCGACGGCCCCGTAATGCAGAAGAAGACCATGGGCTGGGAGGCCTCCG
AGGAGCGGATGTACCCCGAGGACGGCGCCCTGAAGAGCGAGATCAAGAAGAGGCTGAAGCTGAAGGACGG
CGGCCACTACGCCGCCGAGGTCAAGACCACCTACAAGGCCAAGAAGCCCGTGCAGCTGCCCGGCGCCTAC
ATCGTCGACATCAAGTTGGACATCGTGTCCCACAACGAGGACTACACCATCGTGGAACAGTACGAACGCG
CCGAGGGCCGCCACTCCACCGGCGGCATGGACGAGCTGTACAAGTAAGCGGCCGCGACTCTAGATCATAA
TCAGCCATACCA
