>Addgene plasmid #54914 | mApple-Integrin-Beta1-N-18 | addgene partial sequence | sequence record 97232 | Mombaerts mRFPup 5'-GTGGCCGTTCACGGAGCCCTCCATG-3'
ACTCCTTGATGATGGCCATGTTATTCTCCTCGCCCTTGCTCACCATGGTGGCGACCGGTCCAGATCCGCT
GCCGCCTGACGCACCCCCGGATGCGCTACCTTTTCCCTCATACTTCGGATTGACCACAGTTGTTACGGCA
CTCTTATAAATAGGATTTTCACCCGTGTCCCATTTGGCATTCATTTTCTCCTTTTCAAATTTAGCAAACT
CCCTTCTGTCATGAATTATCATTAAAAGCTTCCATATCAGCAGTAATGCAAGGCCAATAAGAACAATTCC
AGCAACCACACCAGCTACAATTGGAATGATGTCTGGACCAGTGGGACACTCTGGATTCTCCACAACATGA
ACCATGACCTCGTTGTTCCCATTCACTGAATACGTAAAATAGAACCAACAGTCGTCAACATCCTTCTCCT
TACAATGGGACACAGGATCAGGTTGGACCGGCTGGGGTAATTTGTCCCGACTTTCTACCTTGGTAATGTT
AAAATAGGAACATTCCTGTGTGCATGTGTCTTTCTTTTCTCCTTTATTGAAGGCTCTGCACTGAACACAT
TCTTTATGCTCAGCACAGACACCAAGGCAGGTCTGACACATCTCACACGTTTGCCCTTGAAACTTCGGAT
CTGTACACTTACAGACACCACACTCGCAGATGCCCCGGCCATTGCAGATCTGTCCGTTGCTGGCTTCACA
AGTACTAGTATCCAAAGAACAGTCACATGCACTGCCAGTGTAGTTGGGGTTGCACTCACACACACGACAC
TTGCAAACACCATTTCCTCCACAAATTAAGCCATTGGATCTATCACAGTTGAAATTATCACACTCGCAGA
ATTTGCCAGAATAAATTTCATTTGTATTATCCCTCTTCCTACAAACACACTGTCCGCAGACGCACTCTCC
ATTGTTACTGCAGATTTCTGAACTGTTTTCTTTCCTGCAGTAAGCATCCATGTCTTCACTG
